>Addgene plasmid #130872 | pAR-Ec611 | depositor full sequence | sequence record 250432 | pAR-Ec611 sequence 7596 bps
GAGCTCGTGTTGTTATCCGATACAACCGGATATTTTTCTTTTAATGAGTCTAAACCGTGATAGCTTCAGG
TTAATACAATCAAAAAAAGCTCAAATATTCTTTTAATGCCGCGTTCACAGATTCCAATTGAATACAACTA
GGTAGTTCATTATATGAAGCCTTTGCTACTATTTTTCACTATAGTCTGCCTTCACCTTAATGCAGACATC
CACATATTTTAATCACTTTAAAATAAAAAGGAAGATATATTAGAAGCTATGATCCAATCTGTAAGCCAGA
TTAAAATTCACGAACTCTTCTTTCATTTGAATTGAATGCTTTGAGTTGGGGTAGATTATCGCAAATTACT
CATCACATTTATTGACTACGAACTTGCTGATGTCCTTTTTTTATTTATATTTTTCTTCAGTGAAGCGATT
TTTTTTTTACACAGACCAAGACGGAAAAAAGTAGCTAAGGAAGAAAACAAAATCATGAAAAAAATGTGAA
GTGATCATGCACATCGCATCAACTTAAACATTGGCTTAGAGATATATAGAGTTAGAGTTTACGGCAACCT
TTAAGCACCAATACCTTTTGGCATAGTCTAAAGACCTGGTTCTTAATTTTAAACAAATTTAACTAAAGAT
TTCCCTATCAAAGAAGTAACGAGTTGACAGATTTTCTCAAAATAAATCGATACTGCATTTCTAGGCATAT
CCAGCGAGATCTATGGACTACAAAGACAAAGCATTAAACGACTTGAGAAACGTATACGCAGACTTCGACT
CCTTGCCATTGGACTTCAGACAAATCTTAATTAAGGATAGAGCTACATTGTTGCAAAAGGAAGACGTTGA
AAAGAAAATTTTGGAAAGACAAGAAGATGCCAAAAAGTACGCTGAATACTTGAAGCAATCAGAAATCCCA
GAAAGAATCTCCTTACCTAACATCAAGAGACATAAGGGTGTATCAATCTCCTTTGAAGAAACATCTGAAG
ATATGGTCTTGGAACCAAGACCTTTTATCTTCGACGGTTTGAACATCAGATGTTTCAGAAGAGAAACCAT
ATTCAGTTTGAAAAATAAGATTTTGAACATGGTTAAGGAATCTTCATCCTTTAAAAACGTTTCAAGACAA
AGTGTATCTTTTATGTACTTCAAAATTTTTAATAAGGGTAAAGTTATTGCAAGTACAAAGTCTGTTAACA
TCTATGAAGATAAGATCGACGAAAGATTGGAAGATTTGTGTAACAACTTCGATGACGTATTGAAAAAGAT
TATAGACGTCACCTATGGTTACGAATCCTTATTCGTTAGTGAAACTTACTCTTACGTAATATTCTATGCT
AAATCAATCTACTTTCCACAACCTAGATGCGTTAACAACTGGGGTAACAACATCCCAAACATCTTGACAT
TCGATTCCTTTAAGCTTTTCACCGCAAACAAAAACAACGTTAGTTGTATCAAGCAATGTTCAAGATTTTT
GTGGCAAAAAGATTTCAACACTTTAGAAGAAATGATAGAATACAAGAACGGTAATATTTGTATCGTCACA
CCACAATTGCATATCAACGATGTTAGAGACATCAAGTCATTCAACGATATCAGATTGTACTCAGAATCCC
CTATTAAAACATTTTCCGTTATTGATAACACTATCACATATTTGTTTTACTTCAAGGAACATTTGGGTGT
TATTTTTAACATCACTAAGTCAAGACATGATAGAAGAGTAACAAAATTTTCACCATTGTCCAAGTTCAGT
GACGTCAAAAATATCACTGTTTGTTTCGATATCGAAAGTTACTTCGACCCAGAAAAGGAATCTAACCAAG
TTAACATCCCTTTCATTTGTTGCGCTTCAATCATCTATAATAAGGTTATTGGTAACATCGTCGATTTTGA
AGGTAGAGACTGTGTCGCACAAATGATCGAATACGTTGTAGATATTTGCGGTGAATTGAACATAAGTTCT
GTTGAATTGATCGCCCATAACGGTGGTGGTTATGATTTCCACTACATCTTGTCATCCATGTATAATCCAG
CTGCAATTAAAAACATATTGATCAGAAACAACTCTTTTATTTCTTTTAATTTCGCACATGATGGTGTCAA
GTTCTCTGTTAAGGACAGTTACTCATTTTTGTTGTGTAGTTTGGCCAACGCTTCTAAAGCATTTTTAAAC
GAAGAAACTTTTAAGAAAACTGATTTCCCTCATCACGACTTGAAAACTGCCGATGACTTATATAAGGTCT
ACAAGGAATGGAGTTCTGTTAACACAGAAATTAACCATGTCGTTGAAAAGGAAAAGTTGTTGATCACCTC
TGAACACATCGTTAACTTCACCAAGAACGATAAGAGTAAGACTTTGATCGAATGGTCTAAGGATTACTGT
AGAAACGACGTATTGGTCTTGTCTAAGGTTTGGTTGGAGTTTAAAAACGCTGTAGAAGATATTTTTAACT
GCGAATTGGTAGACCAAACCATGACTTTGGCTGGTTTGTCATACAAGTTGTTCCAAGCAAACATGCCATT
CGATGTCGAATTGAGACATCCTAATAAGGAAGACTACTTCAACATGAGAGAAGCATTGATTGGTGGTAGA
TGTATCTCTGTTAACGGTATCTACAAGGATGTTTTGTGCTTAGACGTAAAATCATTATATCCAGCTTCTA
TGGCTTTCTATGATCAACCTTACGGTTCTTTTAAGAGAGTTTCATCCAGACCAAAAGATGAATTGGGTAT
CTATTACGTTAGAGTAACCCCAAACAGAAACAACAAGTCAAACTTTTTCCCTATCAGATCCCATAATAAG
ATCACTTACAACAACTTCGAAGAATCAACTTATATTGCTTGGTACACAAACGTTGATATCGACATTGGTT
TGTCAGAAGGTCACAACATCGAATACATCCCTTTCGATTCCTATGGTAACATTGGTTACTCATGGTCCAA
AAAGGGTAAAATTTTTGAAAAGTACATCAAGGATGTTTTGTACAAATTGAAGATAAAATATGAAAAGCAA
AATAACAAGGTAAAAAGAAATGTCATCAAAAAGATCATGAACTCATTGTGGGGTAAATTCGCCCAAAAGT
GGGTTAACTTCGAATACTTCATCAAGTCAGAAGATGACATTGATTTCGAATCCGAAGAAGCATATAAAAT
TTGGGATACAGACTTCATGTTGATCAAAAAGATTAAGGAATCTACCTACAGTTCTAAGCCAATACAAAAC
GGTGTTTTTACTTTAAGTTGGGCCAGATATCACATGAAGTCTATTTGGGATGCAGGTGCCAAAGAAGGTG
CTGAATGTATCTATTCAGATACAGACTCCATATTCGTTCATAAGGAACACTTCAAAAAGAATGCAAAGTT
TATGTTGAACGGTTTGAAAGTACCAATCATCGGTTCTGAAGTCGGTCAATCTGAATTAGAATGTGAATTT
GATAAATTGTTGTGCGCCGGTAAAAAGCAATACATGGGTTTCTACACTTACTTCCAAGATGGTAAACCTT
GCATCAAGGAAAAGAAAAGATTCAAAGGTATACCAAGTAACTACATCATACCTGAATTGTATGCTCACTT
GTTATCTGGTGCAGATAAGGAAGCCAAAATTCAATTTTTAAAATTCAGAAGAGAATGGGGTTCCGTCAAG
GGTTACATAGAAAATAAGACTGTCAAAGCCACCTAACTCGAGGCGAATTTCTTATGATTTATGATTTTTA
TTATTAAATAAGTTATAAAAAAAATAAGTGTATACAAATTTTAAAGTGACTCTTAGGTTTTAAAACGAAA
ATTCTTATTCTTGAGTAACTCTTTCCTGTAGGTCAGGTTGCTTTCTCAGGTATAGCATGAGGTCGCTCAC
TAGTCCATGGACGCGTGGTACCGGCCGCGTTGCTGGCGTTTTTCCATAGGCTCGGCCCCCCTGACGAGCA
TCACAAAAATCGACGCTCAAGTCAGAGGTGGCGAAACCCGACAGGACTATAAAGATACCAGGCGTTCCCC
CCTGGAAGCTCCCTCGTGCGCTCTCCTGTTCCGACCCTGCCGCTTACCGGATACCTGTCCGCCTTTCTCC
CTTCGGGAAGCGTGGCGCTTTCTCAATGCTCACGCTGTAGGTATCTCAGTTCGGTGTAGGTCGTTCGCTC
CAAGCTGGGCTGTGTGCACGAACCCCCCGTTCAGCCCGACCGCTGCGCCTTATCCGGTAACTATCGTCTT
GAGTCCAACCCGGTAAGACACGACTTATCGCCACTGGCAGCAGCCACTGGTAACAGGATTAGCAGAGCGA
GGTATGTAGGCGGTGCTACAGAGTTCTTGAAGTGGTGGCCTAACTACGGCTACACTAGAAGGACAGTATT
TGGTATCTGCGCTCTGCTGAAGCCAGTTACCTTCGGAAAAAGAGTTGGTAGCTCTTGATCCGGCAAACAA
ACCACCGCTGGTAGCGGTGGTTTTTTTGTTTGCAAGCAGCAGATTACGCGCAGAAAAAAAGGATCTCAAG
AAGATCCTTTGATCTTTTCTACGGGGTCTGACGCTCAGTGGAACGAAAACTCACGTTAAGGGATTTTGGT
CATGACTGATCCTTCAACTCAGCAAAAGTTCGATTTATTCAACAAAGCCACGTTGTGTCTCAAAATCTCT
GATGTTACATTGCACAAGATAAAAATATATCATCATGAACAATAAAACTGTCTGCTTACATAAACAGTAA
TACAAGGGGTGTTATGAGCCATATTCAACGGGAAACGTCTTGCTCCAGGCCGCGATTAAATTCCAACATG
GATGCTGATTTATATGGGTATAAATGGGCTCGCGATAATGTCGGGCAATCAGGTGCGACAATCTATCGAT
TGTATGGGAAGCCCGATGCGCCAGAGTTGTTTCTGAAACATGGCAAAGGTAGCGTTGCCAATGATGTTAC
AGATGAGATGGTCAGACTAAACTGGCTGACGGAATTTATGCCTCTTCCGACCATCAAGCATTTTATCCGT
ACTCCTGATGATGCATGGTTACTCACCACTGCGATCCCCGGGAAAACAGCATTCCAGGTATTAGAAGAAT
ATCCTGATTCAGGTGAAAATATTGTTGATGCGCTGGCAGTGTTCCTGCGCCGGTTGCATTCGATTCCTGT
TTGTAATTGTCCTTTTAACAGCGATCGCGTATTTCGTCTCGCTCAGGCGCAATCACGAATGAATAACGGT
TTGGTTGATGCGAGTGATTTTGATGACGAGCGTAATGGCTGGCCTGTTGAACAAGTCTGGAAAGAAATGC
ATAAGCTTTTGCCATTCTCACCGGATTCAGTCGTCACTCATGGTGATTTCTCACTTGATAACCTTATTTT
TGACGAGGGGAAATTAATAGGTTGTATTGATGTTGGACGAGTCGGAATCGCAGACCGATACCAGGATCTT
GCCATCCTATGGAACTGCCTCGGTGAGTTTTCTCCTTCATTACAGAAACGGCTTTTTCAAAAATATGGTA
TTGATAATCCTGATATGAATAAATTGCAGTTTCATTTGATGCTCGATGAGTTTTTCTAATCAGAATTGGT
TAATTGGTTGTAACACGGTCCTTTTCATCACGTGCTATAAAAATAATTATAATTTAAATTTTTTAATATA
AATATATAAATTAAAAATAGAAAGTAAAAAAAGAAATTAAAGAAAAAATAGTTTTTGTTTTCCGAAGATG
TAAAAGACTCTAGGGGGATCGCCAACAAATACTACCTTTTATCTTGCTCTTCCTGCTCTCAGGTATTAAT
GCCGAATTGTTTCATCTTGTCTGTGTAGAAGACCACACACGAAAATCCTGTGATTTTACATTTTACTTAT
CGTTAATCGAATGTATATCTATTTAATCTGCTTTTCTTGTCTAATAAATATATATGTAAAGTACGCTTTT
TGTTGAAATTTTTTAAACCTTTGTTTATTTTTTTTTCTTCATTCCGTAACTCTTCTACCTTCTTTATTTA
CTTTCTAAAATCCAAATACAAAACATAAAAATAAATAAACACAGAGTAAATTCCCAAATTATTCCATCAT
TAAAAGATACGAGGCGCGTGTAAGTTACAGGCAAGCGATCCGTCCTAAGAAACCATTATTATCATGACAT
TAACCTATAAAAATAGGCGTATCACGAGGCCCTTTCGTCTCGCGCGTTTCGGTGATGACGGTGAAAACCT
CTGACACATGCAGCTCCCGGAGACGGTCACAGCTTGTCTGTAAGCGGATGCCGGGAGCAGACAAGCCCGT
CAGGGCGCGTCAGCGGGTGTTGGCGGGTGTCGGGGCTGGCTTAACTATGCGGCATCAGAGCAGATTGTAC
TGAGAGTGCACCACGCTTTTCAATTCAATTCATCATTTTTTTTTTATTCTTTTTTTTGATTTTTTAAGAG
CTTGGTGAGCGCTAGGAGTCACTGCCAGGTATCGTTTGAACACGGCATTAGTCAGGGAAGTCATAACACA
GTCCTTTCCCGCAATTTTCTTTTTCTATTACTCTTGGCCTCCTCTAGTACACTCTATATTTTTTTATGCC
TCGGTAATGATTTTCATTTTTTTTTTTCCACCTAGCGGATGACTCTTTTTTTTTCTTAGCGATTGGCATT
ATCACATAATGAATTATACATTATATAAAGTAATGTGATTTCTTCGAAGAATATACTAAAAAATGAGCAG
GCAAGATAAACGAAGGCAAAGATGACAGAGCAGAAAGCCCTAGTAAAGCGTATTACAAATGAAACCAAGA
TTCAGATTGCGATCTCTTTAAAGGGTGGTCCCCTAGCGATAGAGCACTCGATCTTCCCAGAAAAAGAGGC
AGAAGCAGTAGCAGAACAGGCCACACAATCGCAAGTGATTAACGTCCACACAGGTATAGGGTTTCTGGAC
CATATGATACATGCTCTGGCCAAGCATTCCGGCTGGTCGCTAATCGTTGAGTGCATTGGTGACTTACACA
TAGACGACCATCACACCACTGAAGACTGCGGGATTGCTCTCGGTCAAGCTTTTAAAGAGGCCCTAGGGGC
CGTGCGTGGAGTAAAAAGGTTTGGATCAGGATTTGCGCCTTTGGATGAGGCACTTTCCAGAGCGGTGGTT
GATCTTTCGAACAGGCCGTACGCAGTTGTCGAACTTGGTTTGCAAAGGGAGAAAGTAGGTGATCTCTCTT
GCGAGATGATCCCGCATTTTCTTGAAAGCTTTGCAGAGGCTAGCAGAATTACCCTCCACGTTGATTGTCT
GCGAGGCAAGAATGATCATCACCGTAGTGAGAGTGCGTTCAAGGCTCTTGCGGTTGCCATAAGAGAAGCC
ACCTCGCCCAATGGTACCAACGATGTTCCCTCCACCAAAGGTGTTCTTATGTAGTGACACCGATTATTTA
AAGCTGCTGCATACGATATATATACATGTGTATATATGTATACCTATGAATGTCAGTAAGTATGTATACG
AACAGTATGATACTGAAGATGACAAGGTAATGCATCATTCTATACGTGTCATTCTGAACGAGGCGCGCTT
TCCTTTTTTCTTTTTGCTTTTTCTTTTTTTTTCTCTTGAACTCGAGAAAAAAAATATGCGGTGTGAAATA
CCGCACAGATGCGTAAGGAGAAAATACCGCATCAGG
Features (pLannotate 1.2.2; 11 found; start..end, strand, type, name):
    713..3673    +  CDS            RF1: DPO1_KLULA - Protein inferred from homology: Swiss-Prot protein existence level 3. From Kluyveromyces lactis (strain ATCC 8585 / CBS 2359 / DSM 70799 / NBRC 1267 / NRRL Y-1140 / WM37) (Yeast) (Candida sphaerica).
   3683..3848    +  terminator     ADH1 terminator: S. cerevisiae ADH1; transcription terminator for the S. cerevisiae alcohol dehydrogenase 1 (ADH1) gene
   3891..4479    -  rep_origin     ori: high-copy-number ColE1/pMB1/pBR322/pUC origin of replication
   4704..5519    +  CDS            KanR: aminoglycoside phosphotransferase; aph(3')-Ia; confers resistance to kanamycin in bacteria or G418 (Geneticin®) in eukaryotes
   5557..6060    +  misc_feature   CEN/ARS: S. cerevisiae CEN6 centromere fused to an autonomously replicating sequence
   6129..6164    +  CDS            rop (fragment): Rop protein, which maintains plasmids at low copy number; rop
   6266..6313    +  misc_feature   bom (fragment): basis of mobility region from pBR322
   6319..6362    +  promoter       URA3 promoter (fragment): S. cerevisiae URA3
   6484..6671    +  promoter       HIS3 promoter: S. cerevisiae HIS3
   6672..7331    +  CDS            HIS3: HIS7_YEAST - Experimental evidence at protein level: Swiss-Prot protein existence level 1. From Saccharomyces cerevisiae (strain ATCC 204508 / S288c) (Baker's yeast).
   7544..7596    +  misc_feature   bom (fragment): basis of mobility region from pBR322
