>Addgene plasmid #130872 | pAR-Ec611 | addgene full sequence | sequence record 254730 | Addgene NGS Result
GTGAAATACCGCACAGATGCGTAAGGAGAAAATACCGCATCAGGGAGCTCGTGTTGTTATCCGATACAAC
CGGATATTTTTCTTTTAATGAGTCTAAACCGTGATAGCTTCAGGTTAATACAATCAAAAAAAGCTCAAAT
ATTCTTTTAATGCCGCGTTCACAGATTCCAATTGAATACAACTAGGTAGTTCATTATATGAAGCCTTTGC
TACTATTTTTCACTATAGTCTGCCTTCACCTTAATGCAGACATCCACATATTTTAATCACTTTAAAATAA
AAAGGAAGATATATTAGAAGCTATGATCCAATCTGTAAGCCAGATTAAAATTCACGAACTCTTCTTTCAT
TTGAATTGAATGCTTTGAGTTGGGGTAGATTATCGCAAATTACTCATCACATTTATTGACTACGAACTTG
CTGATGTCCTTTTTTTATTTATATTTTTCTTCAGTGAAGCGATTTTTTTTTACACAGACCAAGACGGAAA
AAAGTAGCTAAGGAAGAAAACAAAATCATGAAAAAAATGTGAAGTGATCATGCACATCGCATCAACTTAA
ACATTGGCTTAGAGATATATAGAGTTAGAGTTTACGGCAACCTTTAAGCACCAATACCTTTTGGCATAGT
CTAAAGACCTGGTTCTTAATTTTAAACAAATTTAACTAAAGATTTCCCTATCAAAGAAGTAACGAGTTGA
CAGATTTTCTCAAAATAAATCGATACTGCATTTCTAGGCATATCCAGCGAGATCTATGGACTACAAAGAC
AAAGCATTAAACGACTTGAGAAACGTATACGCAGACTTCGACTCCTTGCCATTGGACTTCAGACAAATCT
TAATTAAGGATAGAGCTACATTGTTGCAAAAGGAAGACGTTGAAAAGAAAATTTTGGAAAGACAAGAAGA
TGCCAAAAAGTACGCTGAATACTTGAAGCAATCAGAAATCCCAGAAAGAATCTCCTTACCTAACATCAAG
AGACATAAGGGTGTATCAATCTCCTTTGAAGAAACATCTGAAGATATGGTCTTGGAACCAAGACCTTTTA
TCTTCGACGGTTTGAACATCAGATGTTTCAGAAGAGAAACCATATTCAGTTTGAAAAATAAGATTTTGAA
CATGGTTAAGGAATCTTCATCCTTTAAAAACGTTTCAAGACAAAGTGTATCTTTTATGTACTTCAAAATT
TTTAATAAGGGTAAAGTTATTGCAAGTACAAAGTCTGTTAACATCTATGAAGATAAGATCGACGAAAGAT
TGGAAGATTTGTGTAACAACTTCGATGACGTATTGAAAAAGATTATAGACGTCACCTATGGTTACGAATC
CTTATTCGTTAGTGAAACTTACTCTTACGTAATATTCTATGCTAAATCAATCTACTTTCCACAACCTAGA
TGCGTTAACAACTGGGGTAACAACATCCCAAACATCTTGACATTCGATTCCTTTAAGCTTTTCACCGCAA
ACAAAAACAACGTTAGTTGTATCAAGCAATGTTCAAGATTTTTGTGGCAAAAAGATTTCAACACTTTAGA
AGAAATGATAGAATACAAGAACGGTAATATTTGTATCGTCACACCACAATTGCATATCAACGATGTTAGA
GACATCAAGTCATTCAACGATATCAGATTGTACTCAGAATCCCCTATTAAAACATTTTCCGTTATTGATA
ACACTATCACATATTTGTTTTACTTCAAGGAACATTTGGGTGTTATTTTTAACATCACTAAGTCAAGACA
TGATAGAAGAGTAACAAAATTTTCACCATTGTCCAAGTTCAGTGACGTCAAAAATATCACTGTTTGTTTC
GATATCGAAAGTTACTTCGACCCAGAAAAGGAATCTAACCAAGTTAACATCCCTTTCATTTGTTGCGCTT
CAATCATCTATAATAAGGTTATTGGTAACATCGTCGATTTTGAAGGTAGAGACTGTGTCGCACAAATGAT
CGAATACGTTGTAGATATTTGCGGTGAATTGAACATAAGTTCTGTTGAATTGATCGCCCATAACGGTGGT
GGTTATGATTTCCACTACATCTTGTCATCCATGTATAATCCAGCTGCAATTAAAAACATATTGATCAGAA
ACAACTCTTTTATTTCTTTTAATTTCGCACATGATGGTGTCAAGTTCTCTGTTAAGGACAGTTACTCATT
TTTGTTGTGTAGTTTGGCCAACGCTTCTAAAGCATTTTTAAACGAAGAAACTTTTAAGAAAACTGATTTC
CCTCATCACGACTTGAAAACTGCCGATGACTTATATAAGGTCTACAAGGAATGGAGTTCTGTTAACACAG
AAATTAACCATGTCGTTGAAAAGGAAAAGTTGTTGATCACCTCTGAACACATCGTTAACTTCACCAAGAA
CGATAAGAGTAAGACTTTGATCGAATGGTCTAAGGATTACTGTAGAAACGACGTATTGGTCTTGTCTAAG
GTTTGGTTGGAGTTTAAAAACGCTGTAGAAGATATTTTTAACTGCGAATTGGTAGACCAAACCATGACTT
TGGCTGGTTTGTCATACAAGTTGTTCCAAGCAAACATGCCATTCGATGTCGAATTGAGACATCCTAATAA
GGAAGACTACTTCAACATGAGAGAAGCATTGATTGGTGGTAGATGTATCTCTGTTAACGGTATCTACAAG
GATGTTTTGTGCTTAGACGTAAAATCATTATATCCAGCTTCTATGGCTTTCTATGATCAACCTTACGGTT
CTTTTAAGAGAGTTTCATCCAGACCAAAAGATGAATTGGGTATCTATTACGTTAGAGTAACCCCAAACAG
AAACAACAAGTCAAACTTTTTCCCTATCAGATCCCATAATAAGATCACTTACAACAACTTCGAAGAATCA
ACTTATATTGCTTGGTACACAAACGTTGATATCGACATTGGTTTGTCAGAAGGTCACAACATCGAATACA
TCCCTTTCGATTCCTATGGTAACATTGGTTACTCATGGTCCAAAAAGGGTAAAATTTTTGAAAAGTACAT
CAAGGATGTTTTGTACAAATTGAAGATAAAATATGAAAAGCAAAATAACAAGGTAAAAAGAAATGTCATC
AAAAAGATCATGAACTCATTGTGGGGTAAATTCGCCCAAAAGTGGGTTAACTTCGAATACTTCATCAAGT
CAGAAGATGACATTGATTTCGAATCCGAAGAAGCATATAAAATTTGGGATACAGACTTCATGTTGATCAA
AAAGATTAAGGAATCTACCTACAGTTCTAAGCCAATACAAAACGGTGTTTTTACTTTAAGTTGGGCCAGA
TATCACATGAAGTCTATTTGGGATGCAGGTGCCAAAGAAGGTGCTGAATGTATCTATTCAGATACAGACT
CCATATTCGTTCATAAGGAACACTTCAAAAAGAATGCAAAGTTTATGTTGAACGGTTTGAAAGTACCAAT
CATCGGTTCTGAAGTCGGTCAATCTGAATTAGAATGTGAATTTGATAAATTGTTGTGCGCCGGTAAAAAG
CAATACATGGGTTTCTACACTTACTTCCAAGATGGTAAACCTTGCATCAAGGAAAAGAAAAGATTCAAAG
GTATACCAAGTAACTACATCATACCTGAATTGTATGCTCACTTGTTATCTGGTGCAGATAAGGAAGCCAA
AATTCAATTTTTAAAATTCAGAAGAGAATGGGGTTCCGTCAAGGGTTACATAGAAAATAAGACTGTCAAA
GCCACCTAACTCGAGGCGAATTTCTTATGATTTATGATTTTTATTATTAAATAAGTTATAAAAAAAATAA
GTGTATACAAATTTTAAAGTGACTCTTAGGTTTTAAAACGAAAATTCTTATTCTTGAGTAACTCTTTCCT
GTAGGTCAGGTTGCTTTCTCAGGTATAGCATGAGGTCGCTCACTAGTCCATGGACGCGTGGTACCGGCCG
CGTTGCTGGCGTTTTTCCATAGGCTCCGCCCCCCTGACGAGCATCACAAAAATCGACGCTCAAGTCAGAG
GTGGCGAAACCCGACAGGACTATAAAGATACCAGGCGTTTCCCCCTGGAAGCTCCCTCGTGCGCTCTCCT
GTTCCGACCCTGCCGCTTACCGGATACCTGTCCGCCTTTCTCCCTTCGGGAAGCGTGGCGCTTTCTCATA
GCTCACGCTGTAGGTATCTCAGTTCGGTGTAGGTCGTTCGCTCCAAGCTGGGCTGTGTGCACGAACCCCC
CGTTCAGCCCGACCGCTGCGCCTTATCCGGTAACTATCGTCTTGAGTCCAACCCGGTAAGACACGACTTA
TCGCCACTGGCAGCAGCCACTGGTAACAGGATTAGCAGAGCGAGGTATGTAGGCGGTGCTACAGAGTTCT
TGAAGTGGTGGCCTAACTACGGCTACACTAGAAGAACAGTATTTGGTATCTGCGCTCTGCTGAAGCCAGT
TACCTTCGGAAAAAGAGTTGGTAGCTCTTGATCCGGCAAACAAACCACCGCTGGTAGCGGTGGTTTTTTT
GTTTGCAAGCAGCAGATTACGCGCAGAAAAAAAGGATCTCAAGAAGATCCTTTGATCTTTTCTACGGGGT
CTGACGCTCAGTGGAACGAAAACTCACGTTAAGGGATTTTGGTCATGACTGATCCTTCAACTCAGCAAAA
GTTCGATTTATTCAACAAAGCCACGTTGTGTCTCAAAATCTCTGATGTTACATTGCACAAGATAAAAATA
TATCATCATGAACAATAAAACTGTCTGCTTACATAAACAGTAATACAAGGGGTGTTATGAGCCATATTCA
ACGGGAAACGTCTTGCTCCAGGCCGCGATTAAATTCCAACATGGATGCTGATTTATATGGGTATAAATGG
GCTCGCGATAATGTCGGGCAATCAGGTGCGACAATCTATCGATTGTATGGGAAGCCCGATGCGCCAGAGT
TGTTTCTGAAACATGGCAAAGGTAGCGTTGCCAATGATGTTACAGATGAGATGGTCAGACTAAACTGGCT
GACGGAATTTATGCCTCTTCCGACCATCAAGCATTTTATCCGTACTCCTGATGATGCATGGTTACTCACC
ACTGCGATCCCCGGGAAAACAGCATTCCAGGTATTAGAAGAATATCCTGATTCAGGTGAAAATATTGTTG
ATGCGCTGGCAGTGTTCCTGCGCCGGTTGCATTCGATTCCTGTTTGTAATTGTCCTTTTAACAGCGATCG
CGTATTTCGTCTCGCTCAGGCGCAATCACGAATGAATAACGGTTTGGTTGATGCGAGTGATTTTGATGAC
GAGCGTAATGGCTGGCCTGTTGAACAAGTCTGGAAAGAAATGCATAAGCTTTTGCCATTCTCACCGGATT
CAGTCGTCACTCATGGTGATTTCTCACTTGATAACCTTATTTTTGACGAGGGGAAATTAATAGGTTGTAT
TGATGTTGGACGAGTCGGAATCGCAGACCGATACCAGGATCTTGCCATCCTATGGAACTGCCTCGGTGAG
TTTTCTCCTTCATTACAGAAACGGCTTTTTCAAAAATATGGTATTGATAATCCTGATATGAATAAATTGC
AGTTTCATTTGATGCTCGATGAGTTTTTCTAATCAGAATTGGTTAATTGGTTGTAACACGGTCCTTTTCA
TCACGTGCTATAAAAATAATTATAATTTAAATTTTTTAATATAAATATATAAATTAAAAATAGAAAGTAA
AAAAAGAAATTAAAGAAAAAATAGTTTTTGTTTTCCGAAGATGTAAAAGACTCTAGGGGGATCGCCAACA
AATACTACCTTTTATCTTGCTCTTCCTGCTCTCAGGTATTAATGCCGAATTGTTTCATCTTGTCTGTGTA
GAAGACCACACACGAAAATCCTGTGATTTTACATTTTACTTATCGTTAATCGAATGTATATCTATTTAAT
CTGCTTTTCTTGTCTAATAAATATATATGTAAAGTACGCTTTTTGTTGAAATTTTTTAAACCTTTGTTTA
TTTTTTTTTCTTCATTCCGTAACTCTTCTACCTTCTTTATTTACTTTCTAAAATCCAAATACAAAACATA
AAAATAAATAAACACAGAGTAAATTCCCAAATTATTCCATCATTAAAAGATACGAGGCGCGTGTAAGTTA
CAGGCAAGCGATCCGTCTAAGAAACCATTATTATCATGACATTAACCTATAAAAATAGGCGTATCACGAG
GCCCTTTCGTCTCGCGCGTTTCGGTGATGACGGTGAAAACCTCTGACACATGCAGCTCCCGGAGACGGTC
ACAGCTTGTCTGTAAGCGGATGCCGGGAGCAGACAAGCCCGTCAGGGCGCGTCAGTGGGTGTTGGCGGGT
GTCGGGGCTGGCTTAACTATGCGGCATCAGAGCAGATTGTACTGAGAGTGCACCATACCACCTTTTCAAT
TCATCATTTTTTTTTTATTCTTTTTTTTGATTTTAATTCCGTTTTAAGAGCTTGGTGAGCGCTAGGAGTC
ACTGCCAGGTATCGTTTGAACACGGCATTAGTCAGGGAAGTCATAACACAGTCCTTTCCCGCAATTTTCT
TTTTCTATTACTCTTGGCCTCCTCTAGTACACTCTATATTTTTTTATGCCTCGGTAATGATTTTCATTTT
TTTTTTCCACCTAGCGGATGACTCTTTTTTTTTCTTAGCGATTGGCATTATCACATAATGAATTATACAT
TATATAAAGTAATGTGATTTCTTCGAAGAATATACTAAAAAATGAGCAGGCAAGATAAACGAAGGCAAAG
ATGACAGAGCAGAAAGCCCTAGTAAAGCGTATTACAAATGAAACCAAGATTCAGATTGCGATCTCTTTAA
AGGGTGGTCCCCTAGCGATAGAGCACTCGATCTTCCCAGAAAAAGAGGCAGAAGCAGTAGCAGAACAGGC
CACACAATCGCAAGTGATTAACGTCCACACAGGTATAGGGTTTCTGGACCATATGATACATGCTCTGGCC
AAGCATTCCGGCTGGTCGCTAATCGTTGAGTGCATTGGTGACTTACACATAGACGACCATCACACCACTG
AAGACTGCGGGATTGCTCTCGGTCAAGCTTTTAAAGAGGCCCTAGGGGCCGTGCGTGGAGTAAAAAGGTT
TGGATCAGGATTTGCGCCTTTGGATGAGGCACTTTCCAGAGCGGTGGTTGATCTTTCGAACAGGCCGTAC
GCAGTTGTCGAACTTGGTTTGCAAAGGGAGAAAGTAGGTGATCTCTCTTGCGAGATGATCCCGCATTTTC
TTGAAAGCTTTGCAGAGGCTAGCAGAATTACCCTCCACGTTGATTGTCTGCGAGGCAAGAATGATCATCA
CCGTAGTGAGAGTGCGTTCAAGGCTCTTGCGGTTGCCATAAGAGAAGCCACCTCGCCCAATGGTACCAAC
GATGTTCCCTCCACCAAAGGTGTTCTTATGTAGTGACACCGATTATTTAAAGCTGCTGCATACGATATAT
ATACATGTGTATATATGTATACCTATGAATGTCAGTAAGTATGTATACGAACAGTATGATACTGAAGATG
ACAAGGTAATGCATCATTCTATACGTGTCATTCTGAACGAGGCGCGCTTTCCTTTTTTCTTTTTGCTTTT
TCTTTTTTTTTCTCTTGAACTCGACGGATCATATATGCGGT
Features (pLannotate 1.2.2; 11 found; start..end, strand, type, name):
    756..3716    +  CDS            RF1: DPO1_KLULA - Protein inferred from homology: Swiss-Prot protein existence level 3. From Kluyveromyces lactis (strain ATCC 8585 / CBS 2359 / DSM 70799 / NBRC 1267 / NRRL Y-1140 / WM37) (Yeast) (Candida sphaerica).
   3726..3891    +  terminator     ADH1 terminator: S. cerevisiae ADH1; transcription terminator for the S. cerevisiae alcohol dehydrogenase 1 (ADH1) gene
   3934..4522    -  rep_origin     ori: high-copy-number ColE1/pMB1/pBR322/pUC origin of replication
   4747..5562    +  CDS            KanR: aminoglycoside phosphotransferase; aph(3')-Ia; confers resistance to kanamycin in bacteria or G418 (Geneticin®) in eukaryotes
   5600..6103    +  misc_feature   CEN/ARS: S. cerevisiae CEN6 centromere fused to an autonomously replicating sequence
   6171..6206    +  CDS            rop (fragment): Rop protein, which maintains plasmids at low copy number; rop
   6308..6357    +  misc_feature   bom (fragment): basis of mobility region from pBR322
   6365..6403    +  promoter       URA3 promoter (fragment): S. cerevisiae URA3
   6534..6720    +  promoter       HIS3 promoter: S. cerevisiae HIS3
   6721..7380    +  CDS            HIS3: HIS7_YEAST - Experimental evidence at protein level: Swiss-Prot protein existence level 1. From Saccharomyces cerevisiae (strain ATCC 204508 / S288c) (Baker's yeast).
   7593..44      +  misc_feature   bom (fragment) (across the origin): basis of mobility region from pBR322
