[The description below was written by a language model from this plasmid's Addgene catalogue record and pLannotate feature annotations shown in this document.]
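Description:
pAR-Ec611 is a yeast expression shuttle plasmid of about 7.6 kb, built on a CEN/ARS backbone, that supplies an error-prone variant of TP-DNAP1 for the OrthoRep continuous evolution system. In bacteria it replicates from a high-copy ColE1/pUC-type origin and is selected with kanamycin through the aph(3')-Ia aminoglycoside phosphotransferase gene. In Saccharomyces cerevisiae it is maintained as a stable, low-copy nuclear episome by the CEN6 centromere fused to an autonomously replicating sequence, with selection through a HIS3 auxotrophic marker driven by its own promoter. Short fragments of rop, bom and the URA3 promoter are also annotated. These appear to be non-functional remnants of backbone construction.

The payload is a roughly 3 kb open reading frame matching the DNA polymerase of the Kluyveromyces lactis pGKL1/2 linear cytoplasmic plasmid system, here carrying the I777K and L900S substitutions and followed by the S. cerevisiae ADH1 terminator. About 700 bp lie upstream of the coding sequence, but no promoter is annotated there, so the record does not state which promoter drives expression. In OrthoRep, TP-DNAP1 is a terminal protein-primed polymerase that replicates only the cytoplasmic p1 plasmid and not the host genome. Expressing a low-fidelity mutant in trans from a nuclear plasmid therefore raises the mutation rate of genes encoded on p1 while leaving genomic replication unaffected, which allows rapid, targeted and scalable evolution of a gene of interest. The depositor sequence and the repository's sequencing result differ by a few bases in length but show the same feature set and arrangement.
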