Addgene plasmid #130872: pAR-Ec611
Purpose: A nuclear plasmid encoding an error-prone mutant TP-DNAP1 (I777K, L900S) for OrthoRep
Depositing lab: Chang Liu. Depositing organization: University of California, Irvine. Publication: Scalable, Continuous Evolution of Genes at Mutation Rates above Genomic Error Thresholds. Ravikumar A, Arzumanyan GA, Obadi MKA, Javanpour AA, Liu CC. Cell. 2018 Dec 13;175(7):1946-1957.e13. doi: 10.1016/j.cell.2018.10.021. Epub 2018 Nov 8. PubMed 30415839.
Backbone
  Vector backbone: CEN/ARS
  Vector type: Yeast Expression
Growth in bacteria
  Bacterial resistance: Kanamycin, 50 μg/mL
  Growth temperature: 37°C
  Growth strain: DH5alpha
  Copy number: Unknown
Gene/Insert
  Gene/Insert name: TP-DNAP1
  Species: K. lactis pGKL1/2 system
  Mutation: I777K, L900S
Terms and licenses: Academic/Nonprofit Terms; Industry Terms: Not Available to Industry
How to cite: pAR-Ec611 was a gift from Chang Liu (Addgene plasmid # 130872 ; http://n2t.net/addgene:130872 ; RRID:Addgene_130872)
